>Addgene plasmid #187092 | pcDNA3.1-iRFP-P2A-Post-SPHERE-iGABASnFR | addgene full sequence | sequence record 369261 | Addgene NGS Result
GAAGATCCTTTGATCTTTTCTACGGGGTCTGACGCTCAGTGGAACGAAAACTCACGTTAAGGGATTTTGG
TCATGAGATTATCAAAAAGGATCTTCACCTAGATCCTTTTAAATTAAAAATGAAGTTTTAAATCAATCTA
AAGTATATATGAGTAAACTTGGTCTGACAGTTACCAATGCTTAATCAGTGAGGCACCTATCTCAGCGATC
TGTCTATTTCGTTCATCCATAGTTGCCTGACTCCCCGTCGTGTAGATAACTACGATACGGGAGGGCTTAC
CATCTGGCCCCAGTGCTGCAATGATACCGCGAGACCCACGCTCACCGGCTCCAGATTTATCAGCAATAAA
CCAGCCAGCCGGAAGGGCCGAGCGCAGAAGTGGTCCTGCAACTTTATCCGCCTCCATCCAGTCTATTAAT
TGTTGCCGGGAAGCTAGAGTAAGTAGTTCGCCAGTTAATAGTTTGCGCAACGTTGTTGCCATTGCTACAG
GCATCGTGGTGTCACGCTCGTCGTTTGGTATGGCTTCATTCAGCTCCGGTTCCCAACGATCAAGGCGAGT
TACATGATCCCCCATGTTGTGCAAAAAAGCGGTTAGCTCCTTCGGTCCTCCGATCGTTGTCAGAAGTAAG
TTGGCCGCAGTGTTATCACTCATGGTTATGGCAGCACTGCATAATTCTCTTACTGTCATGCCATCCGTAA
GATGCTTTTCTGTGACTGGTGAGTACTCAACCAAGTCATTCTGAGAATAGTGTATGCGGCGACCGAGTTG
CTCTTGCCCGGCGTCAATACGGGATAATACCGCGCCACATAGCAGAACTTTAAAAGTGCTCATCATTGGA
AAACGTTCTTCGGGGCGAAAACTCTCAAGGATCTTACCGCTGTTGAGATCCAGTTCGATGTAACCCACTC
GTGCACCCAACTGATCTTCAGCATCTTTTACTTTCACCAGCGTTTCTGGGTGAGCAAAAACAGGAAGGCA
AAATGCCGCAAAAAAGGGAATAAGGGCGACACGGAAATGTTGAATACTCATACTCTTCCTTTTTCAATAT
TATTGAAGCATTTATCAGGGTTATTGTCTCATGAGCGGATACATATTTGAATGTATTTAGAAAAATAAAC
AAATAGGGGTTCCGCGCACATTTCCCCGAAAAGTGCCACCTGACGTCGACGGATCGGGAGATCTCCCGAT
CCCCTATGGTGCACTCTCAGTACAATCTGCTCTGATGCCGCATAGTTAAGCCAGTATCTGCTCCCTGCTT
GTGTGTTGGAGGTCGCTGAGTAGTGCGCGAGCAAAATTTAAGCTACAACAAGGCAAGGCTTGACCGACAA
TTGCATGAAGAATCTGCTTAGGGTTAGGCGTTTTGCGCTGCTTCGCGATGTACGGGCCAGATATACGCGT
TGACATTGATTATTGACTAGTTATTAATAGTAATCAATTACGGGGTCATTAGTTCATAGCCCATATATGG
AGTTCCGCGTTACATAACTTACGGTAAATGGCCCGCCTGGCTGACCGCCCAACGACCCCCGCCCATTGAC
GTCAATAATGACGTATGTTCCCATAGTAACGCCAATAGGGACTTTCCATTGACGTCAATGGGTGGAGTAT
TTACGGTAAACTGCCCACTTGGCAGTACATCAAGTGTATCATATGCCAAGTACGCCCCCTATTGACGTCA
ATGACGGTAAATGGCCCGCCTGGCATTATGCCCAGTACATGACCTTATGGGACTTTCCTACTTGGCAGTA
CATCTACGTATTAGTCATCGCTATTACCATGGTGATGCGGTTTTGGCAGTACATCAATGGGCGTGGATAG
CGGTTTGACTCACGGGGATTTCCAAGTCTCCACCCCATTGACGTCAATGGGAGTTTGTTTTGGCACCAAA
ATCAACGGGACTTTCCAAAATGTCGTAACAACTCCGCCCCATTGACGCAAATGGGCGGTAGGCGTGTACG
GTGGGAGGTCTATATAAGCAGAGCTCTCTGGCTAACTAGAGAACCCACTGCTTACTGGCTTATCGAAATT
AATACGACTCACTATAGGGAGACCCAAGCTGGCTAGCGTTTAAACTTAAGCTTGCCACCATGGCGCGTAA
GGTCGATCTCACCTCCTGCGATCGCGAGCCGATCCACATCCCCGGCAGCATTCAGCCGTGCGGCTGCCTG
CTAGCCTGCGACGCGCAGGCGGTGCGGATCACGCGCATTACGGAAAATGCCGGCGCGTTCTTTGGACGCG
AAACTCCGCGGGTCGGTGAGCTACTCGCCGATTACTTCGGCGAGACCGAAGCCCATGCGCTGCGCAACGC
ACTGGCGCAGTCCTCCGATCCAAAGCGACCGGCGCTGATCTTCGGTTGGCGCGACGGCCTGACCGGCCGC
ACCTTCGACATCTCACTGCATCGCCATGACGGTACATCGATCATCGAGTTCGAGCCTGCGGCGGCCGAAC
AGGCCGACAATCCGCTGCGGCTGACGCGGCAGATCATCGCGCGCACCAAAGAACTGAAGTCGCTCGAAGA
GATGGCCGCACGGGTGCCGCGCTATCTGCAGGCGATGCTCGGCTATCACCGCGTGATGTTGTACCGCTTC
GCGGACGACGGCTCCGGGATGGTGATCGGCGAGGCGAAGCGCAGCGACCTCGAGAGCTTTCTCGGTCAGC
ACTTTCCGGCGTCGCTGGTCCCGCAGCAGGCGCGGCTACTGTACTTGAAGAACGCGATCCGCGTGGTCTC
GGATTCGCGCGGCATCAGCAGCCGGATCGTGCCCGAGCACGACGCCTCCGGCGCCGCGCTCGATCTGTCG
TTCGCGCACCTGCGCAGCATCTCGCCCTGCCATCTCGAATTTCTGCGGAACATGGGCGTCAGCGCCTCGA
TGTCGCTGTCGATCATCATTGACGGCACGCTATGGGGATTGATCATCTGTCATCATTACGAGCCGCGTGC
CGTGCCGATGGCGCAGCGCGTCGCGGCCGAAATGTTCGCCGACTTCTTATCGCTGCACTTCACCGCCGCC
CACCACCAACGCGGATCCGGCAAGCCTATCCCTAATCCTCTGCTGGGACTGGACTCTACAGGAAGCGGAG
CTACTAACTTCAGCCTGCTGAAGCAGGCTGGAGACGTGGAGGAGAACCCTGGACCTGAGACCGACACCCT
CCTGCTATGGGTGCTGCTGCTCTGGGTGCCCGGCAGCACCGGCGACGCACCGGTCGGAGGCAACGACCCT
AACCTGTTCGTCGCCCTGTACGACTTCGTCGCCTCTGGCGACAACACCCTGAGCATCACCAAGGGCGAGA
AGCTGAGAGTCCTGGGCTACAACCACAACGGCGAGTGGTGCGAGGCCCAGACCAAGAACGGCCAGGGCTG
GGTCCCTAGCAACTACATCACACCTGTCAACAGCACCGGTGGAGGCAGCGGAGGAGGCTCCGGAGAAAGC
ATCAATTTCGTGAGCTGGGGCGGTAGCACCCAGGATGCGCAGAAGCAGGCCTGGGCCGACCCGTTCAGCA
AGGCCAGCGGCATTACCGTGGTCCAGGATGGGCCCACCGACTACGGCAAACTCAAGGCCATGGTCGAAAG
CGGCAACGTGCAGTGGGACGTGGTGGATGTAGAGGCCGACTTCGCCTTGCGCGCCGCCGCCGAAGGCCTG
CTCGAACCCCTGGATTTCTCGGTGATCCAGCGCGACAAGATCGACCCGCGCTTCGTCTCCGACCATGGCG
TGGGCTCGTTCCTGTTCTCTTTCGTGCTCGGCTACAACGAAGGCAAGCTCGGAGCCAGCAAGCCCCAGGA
CTGGACCGCGCTGTTCGACACCAAGACCTACCCCGGCAAACGCGCCCTCTACAAATGGCCGAGCCCTGGC
GTGCTCGAACTGGCCCTGCTCGCCGACGGCGTACCGGCCGACAAGCTCTACCCGCTGGACCTGGACCGCG
CCTTCAAGAAACTCGACACCATCAAGAAAGACATCGTCTGGTGGGGCGGCGGTGCACAGTCGCAGCAGCT
GCTGGCCTCCGGCGAAGTCAGCATGGGCCAGTTCTGGAACGGTCGCATCCACGCCCTGCAAGAAGACGGC
GCGCCAGTGGGCGTGAGCTGGAAGCAGAACCTGGTGATGGCCGACATCCTCGTCGTGCCTAAAGGCACGA
AGAACAAAGCCGCCGCGATGAAGTTCCTGGCCAGTGCCAGCAGCGCCAAAGGCCAGGACGACTTTTCCGC
CCTGACCGCCTATGCTCCAGTGAACATCGACAGTGTGCAGCGCCTCGACCTTGCGCAGGTCCGGATCACC
GCCGACAAGCAGAAGAACGGCATCATGGCGAACTTCAAGATCCGCCACAACGTGGAGGACGGCAGCGTGC
AGCTCGCCGACCACTACCAGCAGAACACCCCCATCGGCGACGGCCCCGTGCTGCTGCCCGACAACCACTA
CCTGAGCACCCAGTCCGTGCTGAGCAAAGACCCCAACGAGAAGCGCGATCACATGGTCCTGCTGGAGTTC
GTGACCGCCGCCGGGATCACTCTCGGCATGGACGAGCTGTACAAGGGAGGAGGCTCCGGAGGCGGAAGCG
GTACCCTCGAGCTGGTGCCCCACTTGCATAACCTCAATGACATCAGCCAATACACAAGTACAACCACCAA
GGTCCCAAGCACTGACATCACCCTTCGACCAACTCGGAAAAACTCAACCCCTGTGACCAGCGCATTTCCA
ACCGCTAAGCAAGACGACCCCAAACAACAGCCTAGTCCATTTAGCGTAGACCAAAGGGACTACAGCACAG
AGCTGTCCGTGACCATAGCTGTAGGAGCTTCCCTGCTTTTCCTGAACATTCTGGCTTTCGCGGCCCTCTA
TTACAAGAAGGACAAAAGGCGCCACGACGTACATAGGAGATGTAGTCCGCAACGAACTACAACCAATGAT
CTTACGCACGCACCTGAGGAGGAGATCATGAGTCTTCAGATGAAACACACAGACCTGGACCACGAGTGTG
AATCCATCCATCCCCATGAGGTGGTGCTGAGGACAGCATGCCCTCCGGACTATACCCTGGCAATGCGCCG
AAGCCCAGACGACATTCCCCTGATGACACCCAATACCATAACCATGATTCCCAACACTATTCCAGGAATC
CAGCCTCTCCACACTTTCAACACATTCACTGGTGGACAGAATAATACTCTCCCTCATCCGCATCCACACC
CCCACTCCCACAGCTAATCTAGAGGGCCCGTTTAAACCCGCTGATCAGCCTCGACTGTGCCTTCTAGTTG
CCAGCCATCTGTTGTTTGCCCCTCCCCCGTGCCTTCCTTGACCCTGGAAGGTGCCACTCCCACTGTCCTT
TCCTAATAAAATGAGGAAATTGCATCGCATTGTCTGAGTAGGTGTCATTCTATTCTGGGGGGTGGGGTGG
GGCAGGACAGCAAGGGGGAGGATTGGGAAGACAATAGCAGGCATGCTGGGGATGCGGTGGGCTCTATGGC
TTCTGAGGCGGAAAGAACCAGCTGGGGCTCTAGGGGGTATCCCC
[124 nt withheld, positions 5505-5628]
C
[91 nt withheld, positions 5630-5720]
A
[49 nt withheld, positions 5722-5770]
CCTTTGACGTTGGAGTCCACGTTCTTT
[37 nt withheld, positions 5798-5834]
ACCCTATCTCGGTCTATTCTTTTGATTTATAAGGGATTTTGCCGATTTCGGCCTATTGGTTAAAAAATGA
GCTGATTTAACAAAAATTTAACGCGAATTAATTCTGTGGAATGTGTGTCAGTTAGGGTGTGGAAAGTCCC
CAGGCTCCCCAGCAGGCAGAAGTATGCAAAGCATGCATCTCAATTAGTCAGCAACCAGGTGTGGAAAGTC
CCCAGGCTCCCCAGCAGGCAGAAGTATGCAAAGCATGCATCTCAATTAGTCAGCAACCATAGTCCCGCCC
CTAACTCCGCCCATCCCGCCCCTAACTCCGCCCAGTTCCGCCCATTCTCCGCCCCATGGCTGACTAATTT
TTTTTATTTATGCAGAGGCCGAGGCCGCCTCTGCCTCTGAGCTATTCCAGAAGTAGTGAGGAGGCTTTTT
TGGAGGCCTAGGCTTTTGCAAAAAGCTCCCGGGAGCTTGTATATCCATTTTCGGATCTGATCAAGAGACA
GGATGAGGATCGTTTCGCATGATTGAACAAGATGGATTGCACGCAGGTTCTCCGGCCGCTTGGGTGGAGA
GGCTATTCGGCTATGACTGGGCACAACAGACAATCGGCTGCTCTGATGCCGCCGTGTTCCGGCTGTCAGC
GCAGGGGCGCCCGGTTCTTTTTGTCAAGACCGACCTGTCCGGTGCCCTGAATGAACTGCAGGACGAGGCA
GCGCGGCTATCGTGGCTGGCCACGACGGGCGTTCCTTGCGCAGCTGTGCTCGACGTTGTCACTGAAGCGG
GAAGGGACTGGCTGCTATTGGGCGAAGTGCCGGGGCAGGATCTCCTGTCATCTCACCTTGCTCCTGCCGA
GAAAGTATCCATCATGGCTGATGCAATGCGGCGGCTGCATACGCTTGATCCGGCTACCTGCCCATTCGAC
CACCAAGCGAAACATCGCATCGAGCGAGCACGTACTCGGATGGAAGCCGGTCTTGTCGATCAGGATGATC
TGGACGAAGAGCATCAGGGGCTCGCGCCAGCCGAACTGTTCGCCAGGCTCAAGGCGCGCATGCCCGACGG
CGAGGATCTCGTCGTGACCCATGGCGATGCCTGCTTGCCGAATATCATGGTGGAAAATGGCCGCTTTTCT
GGATTCATCGACTGTGGCCGGCTGGGTGTGGCGGACCGCTATCAGGACATAGCGTTGGCTACCCGTGATA
TTGCTGAAGAGCTTGGCGGCGAATGGGCTGACCGCTTCCTCGTGCTTTACGGTATCGCCGCTCCCGATTC
GCAGCGCATCGCCTTCTATCGCCTTCTTGACGAGTTCTTCTGAGCGGGACTCTGGGGTTCGAAATGACCG
ACCAAGCGACGCCCAACCTGCCATCACGAGATTTCGATTCCACCGCCGCCTTCTATGAAAGGTTGGGCTT
CGGAATCGTTTTCCGGGACGCCGGCTGGATGATCCTCCAGCGCGGGGATCTCATGCTGGAGTTCTTCGCC
CACCCCAACTTGTTTATTGCAGCTTATAATGGTTACAAATAAAGCAATAGCATCACAAATTTCACAAATA
AAGCATTTTTTTCACTGCATTCTAGTTGTGGTTTGTCCAAACTCATCAATGTATCTTATCATGTCTGTAT
ACCGTCGACCTCTAGCTAGAGCTTGGCGTAATCATGGTCATAGCTGTTTCCTGTGTGAAATTGTTATCCG
CTCACAATTCCACACAACATACGAGCCGGAAGCATAAAGTGTAAAGCCTGGGGTGCCTAATGAGTGAGCT
AACTCACATTAATTGCGTTGCGCTCACTGCCCGCTTTCCAGTCGGGAAACCTGTCGTGCCAGCTGCATTA
ATGAATCGGCCAACGCGCGGGGAGAGGCGGTTTGCGTATTGGGCGCTCTTCCGCTTCCTCGCTCACTGAC
TCGCTGCGCTCGGTCGTTCGGCTGCGGCGAGCGGTATCAGCTCACTCAAAGGCGGTAATACGGTTATCCA
CAGAATCAGGGGATAACGCAGGAAAGAACATGTGAGCAAAAGGCCAGCAAAAGGCCAGGAACCGTAAAAA
GGCCGCGTTGCTGGCGTTTTTCCATAGGCTCCGCCCCCCTGACGAGCATCACAAAAATCGACGCTCAAGT
CAGAGGTGGCGAAACCCGACAGGACTATAAAGATACCAGGCGTTTCCCCCTGGAAGCTCCCTCGTGCGCT
CTCCTGTTCCGACCCTGCCGCTTACCGGATACCTGTCCGCCTTTCTCCCTTCGGGAAGCGTGGCGCTTTC
TCATAGCTCACGCTGTAGGTATCTCAGTTCGGTGTAGGTCGTTCGCTCCAAGCTGGGCTGTGTGCACGAA
CCCCCCGTTCAGCCCGACCGCTGCGCCTTATCCGGTAACTATCGTCTTGAGTCCAACCCGGTAAGACACG
ACTTATCGCCACTGGCAGCAGCCACTGGTAACAGGATTAGCAGAGCGAGGTATGTAGGCGGTGCTACAGA
GTTCTTGAAGTGGTGGCCTAACTACGGCTACACTAGAAGAACAGTATTTGGTATCTGCGCTCTGCTGAAG
CCAGTTACCTTCGGAAAAAGAGTTGGTAGCTCTTGATCCGGCAAACAAACCACCGCTGGTAGCGGTGGTT
TTTTTGTTTGCAAGCAGCAGATTACGCGCAGAAAAAAAGGATCTCAA
Features (pLannotate 1.2.2; 24 found; start..end, strand, type, name):
    171..1031    -  CDS            AmpR: β-lactamase; bla; confers resistance to ampicillin, carbenicillin, and related antibiotics
   1032..1136    -  promoter       AmpR promoter: bla
   1195..1247    -  misc_feature   bom (fragment): basis of mobility region from pBR322
   1402..1781    +  enhancer       CMV enhancer: human cytomegalovirus immediate early enhancer
   1782..1985    +  promoter       CMV promoter: human cytomegalovirus (CMV) immediate early promoter
   1981..2014    +  LTR            5' LTR (truncated) (fragment): truncated 5' long terminal repeat (LTR) from HIV-1
   2030..2048    +  promoter       T7 promoter: promoter for bacteriophage T7 RNA polymerase
   2090..3022    +  CDS            iRFP670: iRFP670 is a basic (constitutively fluorescent) near ir fluorescent protein published in 2013, derived from Rhodopseudomonas palustris CGA009. It has low acid sensitivity. It requires the cofactor biliverdin for fluorescence.
   3137..3196    +  CDS            KV3A6_MOUSE (fragment): Experimental evidence at protein level: Swiss-Prot protein existence level 1. From Mus musculus (Mouse).
   3212..3394    +  CDS            ABL (fragment): ABL_FSVHY - Experimental evidence at transcript level: Swiss-Prot protein existence level 2. From Feline sarcoma virus (strain Hardy-Zuckerman 2).
   4250..4543    +  CDS            cEGFP (fragment): cEGFP is a basic (constitutively fluorescent) green fluorescent protein published in 2008, derived from Aequorea victoria.
   4598..5167    +  CDS            NLGN4X (fragment): NLGNX_MACMU - Also known as NLGN4. Experimental evidence at transcript level: Swiss-Prot protein existence level 2. Putative neuronal cell surface protein involved in cell-cell- interactions. From Macaca mulatta (Rhesus macaque).
   5235..5459    +  polyA_signal   bGH poly(A) signal: bovine growth hormone polyadenylation signal
   5463..5484    +  promoter       SV40 promoter (fragment): SV40 enhancer and early promoter
   5505..5933    +  rep_origin     f1 ori (sequence partly withheld): f1 bacteriophage origin of replication; arrow indicates direction of (+) strand synthesis
   5947..6276    +  promoter       SV40 promoter: SV40 enhancer and early promoter
   6343..7134    +  CDS            neo: KKA2_KLEPN - Also known as kan, nptII. Experimental evidence at protein level: Swiss-Prot protein existence level 1. Resistance to kanamycin, neomycin, paromomycin, ribostamycin, butirosin and gentamicin B. From Klebsiella pneumoniae.
   7158..7316    +  CDS            ble (fragment): BLE_KLEPN - Experimental evidence at protein level: Swiss-Prot protein existence level 1. Binding protein with a strong affinity to the bleomycin family of antibiotics. Binds to CL990; an antimitotic-antibiotic compound. From Klebsiella pneumoniae.
   7311..7432    +  polyA_signal   SV40 poly(A) signal: SV40 polyadenylation signal
   7505..7521    -  protein_bind   lac operator: The lac repressor binds to the lac operator to inhibit transcription in E. coli. This inhibition can be relieved by adding lactose or isopropyl-β-D-thiogalactopyranoside (IPTG). lac repressor encoded by lacI
   7529..7559    -  promoter       lac promoter: promoter for the E. coli lac operon
   7574..7595    -  protein_bind   CAP binding site: CAP binding activates transcription in the presence of cAMP. E. coli catabolite activator protein
   7608..7700    -  CDS            lacI (fragment): lac repressor; lacI; The lac repressor binds to the lac operator to inhibit transcription in E. coli. This inhibition can be relieved by adding lactose or isopropyl-β-D-thiogalactopyranoside (IPTG).
   7883..8471    -  rep_origin     ori: high-copy-number ColE1/pMB1/pBR322/pUC origin of replication
