[The description below was written by a language model from this plasmid's Addgene catalogue record and pLannotate feature annotations shown in this document.]
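Description:
pcDNA3.1-iRFP-P2A-Post-SPHERE-iGABASnFR is a mammalian expression plasmid built on the pcDNA3.1(+) backbone, about 8.5 kb in the sequenced record. It is propagated in E. coli through a high-copy ColE1/pUC-type origin with ampicillin selection (AmpR under its own promoter), and it also carries an f1 origin. An SV40 promoter–neo–SV40 poly(A) cassette provides the usual option of G418 selection in mammalian cells.

The payload is a synthetic open reading frame of roughly 3.1 kb cloned between HindIII and XbaI, driven by the CMV enhancer/promoter and terminated by the bGH polyadenylation signal. A T7 promoter lies upstream of the insert. The reading frame begins with the near-infrared fluorescent protein iRFP670, which requires biliverdin as a cofactor. A P2A self-cleaving peptide follows, so that iRFP670 is released as a separate marker of transfected cells while the sensor is produced from the same transcript. Within the downstream sensor portion, automated annotation picks up a short mouse immunoglobulin kappa chain fragment that probably acts as a secretion leader, an ABL-derived fragment, a GFP-derived segment and a neuroligin-like fragment. The GFP-derived segment is consistent with the iGABASnFR reporter, and the neuroligin-like fragment plausibly anchors the sensor in the postsynaptic membrane. These matches are partial, and the record does not define the exact domain architecture of the "Post-SPHERE" module or annotate the GABA-binding portion. The short HIV-1 LTR, ble and lacI fragment hits are likely incidental backbone matches.

The stated purpose is a GABA sensor localized to sites of membrane contact, and the associated work concerns genetically encoded sensors for analysing neurotransmission between synaptically connected neurons. Parts of the construct derive from earlier deposited plasmids.
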