Addgene plasmid #187092: pcDNA3.1-iRFP-P2A-Post-SPHERE-iGABASnFR
Purpose: GABA sensor for localization to membrane contatct
Depositing lab: Kotaro Oka. Publication: Genetically encoded sensors for analysing neurotransmission among synaptically-connected neurons. Shindo Y, Ashida K, Masamoto K, Takuwa H, Takahashi M, Higuchi M, Ide R, Hotta K, Oka K. bioRxiv 2022 10.1101/2022.04.03.486903.
Backbone
  Vector backbone: pcDNA3.1(+)
  Backbone size w/o insert (bp): 5360
  Vector type: Mammalian Expression
Growth in bacteria
  Bacterial resistance: Ampicillin, 100 μg/mL
  Growth temperature: 37°C
  Growth strain: DH5alpha
  Copy number: Unknown
Gene/Insert
  Gene/Insert name: Post-SPHERE-iGABASnFR
  Species: Synthetic
  Insert size (bp): 3108
  Promoter: CMV
  Tag / fusion protein: iRFP670-P2A (N terminal on insert)
  Cloning method: Restriction Enzyme; 5′ cloning site HindIII (unknown if destroyed); 3′ cloning site XbaI (unknown if destroyed)
Resource information
  A portion of this plasmid was derived from a plasmid made by: Loren Looger and Bong-Kiun Kaang, Addgene #112159, #111585
Terms and licenses: Academic/Nonprofit Terms; Industry Terms: Not Available to Industry
Depositor comments: Please visit https://www.biorxiv.org/content/10.1101/2022.04.03.486903v1 for bioRxiv preprint.
How to cite: pcDNA3.1-iRFP-P2A-Post-SPHERE-iGABASnFR was a gift from Kotaro Oka (Addgene plasmid # 187092 ; http://n2t.net/addgene:187092 ; RRID:Addgene_187092)
